LOCUS       Exported 6221 bp ds-DNA circular SYN 12-MAY-2021
DEFINITION  Mammalian expression plasmid for SARS-CoV-2 nsp11.
ACCESSION   .
VERSION     .
KEYWORDS    pGBW-m4252802
SOURCE      synthetic DNA construct
  ORGANISM  synthetic DNA construct
REFERENCE   1 (bases 1 to 6221)
  TITLE     SARS-CoV-2 protein Mammalian expression constructs, tagged, for
            protein expression and/or purification
REFERENCE   2 (bases 1 to 6221)
  AUTHORS   .
  TITLE     Direct Submission
  JOURNAL   Exported May 12, 2021 from SnapGene Server 1.1.58
            http://www.snapgene.com
FEATURES             Location/Qualifiers
     source          1..6221
                     /organism="synthetic DNA construct"
                     /mol_type="other DNA"
     CDS             41..61
                     /codon_start=1
                     /product="tobacco etch virus (TEV) protease recognition and
                     cleavage site"
                     /label=TEV site
                     /translation="ENLYFQS"
     CDS             65..130
                     /codon_start=1
                     /product="three tandem FLAG(R) epitope tags, followed by an
                     enterokinase cleavage site"
                     /label=3xFLAG
                     /translation="DYKDHDGDYKDHDIDYKDDDDK"
     polyA_signal    183..304
                     /label=SV40 poly(A) signal
                     /note="SV40 polyadenylation signal"
     primer_bind     complement(194..213)
                     /label=EBV-rev
                     /note="SV40 polyA terminator, reverse primer"
     primer_bind     248..267
                     /label=SV40pA-R
                     /note="SV40 polyA, reverse primer"
     terminator      419..465
                     /label=T7 terminator
                     /note="transcription terminator for bacteriophage T7 RNA
                     polymerase"
     terminator      495..631
                     /label=rrnG terminator
                     /note="transcription terminator from the E. coli ribosomal
                     RNA rrnG operon (Albrechtsen et al., 1991)"
     misc_feature    676..747
                     /label=3' beta-globin insulator
                     /note="insulator downstream of the human beta-globin locus
                     (Farrell et al., 2002)"
     rep_origin      complement(973..1561)
                     /direction=LEFT
                     /label=ori
                     /note="high-copy-number ColE1/pMB1/pBR322/pUC origin of
                     replication"
     primer_bind     complement(1053..1072)
                     /label=pBR322ori-F
                     /note="pBR322 origin, forward primer"
     promoter        2061..3270
                     /label=UbC promoter
                     /note="human ubiquitin C promoter"
     primer_bind     3107..3126
                     /label=hUBCpro-F
                     /note="Human Ubiquitin C (UbC) promoter, forward primer"
     CDS             3274..3873
                     /codon_start=1
                     /gene="pac from Streptomyces alboniger"
                     /product="puromycin N-acetyltransferase"
                     /label=PuroR
                     /note="confers resistance to puromycin"
                     /translation="MTEYKPTVRLATRDDVPRAVRTLAAAFADYPATRHTVDPDRHIER
                     VTELQELFLTRVGLDIGKVWVADDGAAVAVWTTPESVEAGAVFAEIGPRMAELSGSRLA
                     AQQQMEGLLAPHRPKEPAWFLATVGVSPDHQGKGLGSAVVLPGVEAAERAGVPAFLETS
                     APRNLPFYERLGFTVTADVEVPEGPRTWCMTRKPGA"
     primer_bind     complement(3274..3293)
                     /label=Puro-R
                     /note="Puromycin resistance gene, reverse primer. Also
                     called puro-variant-R"
     primer_bind     3770..3790
                     /label=Puro-F
                     /note="Puromycin resistance gene, forward primer"
     polyA_signal    3900..3948
                     /note="synthetic polyadenylation signal"
     CDS             4214..5074
                     /codon_start=1
                     /gene="bla"
                     /product="beta-lactamase"
                     /label=AmpR
                     /note="confers resistance to ampicillin, carbenicillin, and
                     related antibiotics"
                     /translation="MSIQHFRVALIPFFAAFCLPVFAHPETLVKVKDAEDQLGARVGYI
                     ELDLNSGKILESFRPEERFPMMSTFKVLLCGAVLSRIDAGQEQLGRRIHYSQNDLVEYS
                     PVTEKHLTDGMTVRELCSAAITMSDNTAANLLLTTIGGPKELTAFLHNMGDHVTRLDRW
                     EPELNEAIPNDERDTTMPVAMATTLRKLLTGELLTLASRQQLIDWMEADKVAGPLLRSA
                     LPAGWFIADKSGAGERGSRGIIAALGPDGKPSRIVVIYTTGSQATMDERNRQIAEIGAS
                     LIKHW"
     primer_bind     complement(4432..4451)
                     /label=Amp-R
                     /note="Ampicillin resistance gene, reverse primer"
     terminator      5087..5223
                     /label=rrnG terminator
                     /note="transcription terminator from the E. coli ribosomal
                     RNA rrnG operon (Albrechtsen et al., 1991)"
     misc_feature    5375..5446
                     /label=5' beta-globin insulator
                     /note="insulator upstream of the human beta-globin locus
                     (Farrell et al., 2002)"
     terminator      5451..5497
                     /label=T7 terminator
                     /note="transcription terminator for bacteriophage T7 RNA
                     polymerase"
     polyA_signal    5515..5563
                     /note="synthetic polyadenylation signal"
     enhancer        5644..5947
                     /label=CMV enhancer
                     /note="human cytomegalovirus immediate early enhancer"
     promoter        5949..6151
                     /label=CMV promoter
                     /note="human cytomegalovirus (CMV) immediate early
                     promoter"
     primer_bind     6102..6122
                     /label=CMV-F
                     /note="Human CMV immediate early promoter, forward primer"
     regulatory      6220..8
                     /regulatory_class="other"
                     /note="vertebrate consensus sequence for strong initiation
                     of translation (Kozak, 1987)"
ORIGIN
        1 caccatggct gatgcacaat cgtttttaaa cgggtttgcg gaaaaccttt actttcagtc
       61 gatggattat aaggaccacg atggagacta caaagatcat gacattgatt acaaggacga
      121 cgatgacaaa taagctagct tgactgactg agatacagcg taccttcagc tcacagacat
      181 gataagatac attgatgagt ttggacaaac cacaactaga atgcagtgaa aaaaatgctt
      241 tatttgtgaa atttgtgatg ctattgcttt atttgtaacc attataagct gcaataaaca
      301 agttaacaac aacaattgca ttcattttat gtttcaggtt cagggggagg tgtgggaggt
      361 tttttaaagc aagtaaaacc tctacaaatg tggtattggc ccatctctat cggtatcgta
      421 gcataacccc ttggggcctc taaacgggtc ttgaggggtt ttttgtgccc ctcgggccgg
      481 attgctatct accggcattg gcgcagaaaa aaatgcctga tgcgacgctg cgcgtcttat
      541 actcccacat atgccagatt cagcaacgga tacggcttcc ccaacttgcc cacttccata
      601 cgtgtcctcc ttaccagaaa tttatcctta aggtcgtcag ctatcctgca ggcgatctct
      661 cgatttcgat caagacattc ctttaatggt cttttctgga caccactagg ggtcagaagt
      721 agttcatcaa actttcttcc ctccctaatc tcattggtta ccttgggcta tcgaaactta
      781 attaaccagt caagtcagct acttggcgag atcgacttgt ctgggtttcg actacgctca
      841 gaattgcgtc agtcaagttc gatctggtcc ttgctattgc acccgttctc cgattacgag
      901 tttcatttaa atcatgtgag caaaaggcca gcaaaaggcc aggaaccgta aaaaggccgc
      961 gttgctggcg tttttccata ggctccgccc ccctgacgag catcacaaaa atcgacgctc
     1021 aagtcagagg tggcgaaacc cgacaggact ataaagatac caggcgtttc cccctggaag
     1081 ctccctcgtg cgctctcctg ttccgaccct gccgcttacc ggatacctgt ccgcctttct
     1141 cccttcggga agcgtggcgc tttctcatag ctcacgctgt aggtatctca gttcggtgta
     1201 ggtcgttcgc tccaagctgg gctgtgtgca cgaacccccc gttcagcccg accgctgcgc
     1261 cttatccggt aactatcgtc ttgagtccaa cccggtaaga cacgacttat cgccactggc
     1321 agcagccact ggtaacagga ttagcagagc gaggtatgta ggcggtgcta cagagttctt
     1381 gaagtggtgg cctaactacg gctacactag aagaacagta tttggtatct gcgctctgct
     1441 gaagccagtt accttcggaa aaagagttgg tagctcttga tccggcaaac aaaccaccgc
     1501 tggtagcggt ggtttttttg tttgcaagca gcagattacg cgcagaaaaa aaggatctca
     1561 agaagatcct ttgatctttt ctacggggtc tgacgctcag tggaacgaaa actcacgtta
     1621 agggattttg gtcatgagat tatcaaaaag gatcttcacc tagatccttt taaattaaaa
     1681 atgaagtttt aaatcaatct aaagtatata tgagtaaact tggtctgaca gttaccaatg
     1741 cttaatcagt gaggcaccta tctcagcgat ctgtctattt cgttcatcca tagttgcatt
     1801 taaatttccg aactctccaa ggccctcgtc ggaaaatctt caaacctttc gtccgatcca
     1861 tcttgcaggc tacctctcga acgaactatc gcaagtctct tggccggcct tgcgccttgg
     1921 ctattgcttg gcagcgccta tcgccaggta ttactccaat cccgaatatc cgagatcggg
     1981 atcacccgag agaagttcaa cctacatcct caatcccgat ctatccgaga tccgaggaat
     2041 atcgaaatcg gggcgcgcct ggcctccgcg ccgggttttg gcgcctcccg cgggcgcccc
     2101 cctcgtcacg gcgagcgctg ccacgtcaga cgaagggcgc aggagcgtcc tgatccttcc
     2161 gcccggacgc tcaggacagc ggcccgctgc tcataagact cggccttaga accccagtat
     2221 cagcagaagg acattttagg acgggacttg ggtgactcta gggcactggt tttctttcca
     2281 gagagcggaa caggcgagga aaagtagtcc cttctcggcg attctgcgga gggatctccg
     2341 tggggcggtg aacgccgatg attatataag gacgcgccgg gtgtggcaca gctagttccg
     2401 tcgcagccgg gatttgggtc gcggttcttg tttgtggatc gctgtgatcg tcacttggtg
     2461 agtagcgggc tgctgggctg gccggggctt tcgtggccgc cgggccgctc ggtgggacgg
     2521 aagcgtgtgg agagaccgcc aagggctgta gtctgggtcc gcgagcaagg ttgccctgaa
     2581 ctgggggttg gggggagcgc agcaaaatgg cggctgttcc cgagtcttga atggaagacg
     2641 cttgtgaggc gggctgtgag gtcgttgaaa caaggtgggg ggcatggtgg gcggcaagaa
     2701 cccaaggtct tgagcccttc gctaatgcgg gaaagctctt attcgggtga gatgggctgg
     2761 gcaccatctg gggaccctga cgtgaagttt gtcactgact ggagaactcg gtttgtcgtc
     2821 tgttgcgggg gcggcagtta tggcggtgcc gttgggcagt gcacccgtac ctttgggagc
     2881 gcgcgccctc gtcgtgtcgt gacgtcaccc gttctgttgg cttataatgc agggtggggc
     2941 caccagccgg taggtgtgcg gtaggctttt ctccgtcgca ggacgcaggg ttcgggccta
     3001 gggtaggctc tcctgaatcg acaggcgccg gacctctggt gaggggaggg ataagtgagg
     3061 cgtcagtttc tttggtcggt tttatgtacc tatcttctta agtagctgaa gctccggttt
     3121 tgaactatgc gctcggggtt ggcgagtgtg ttttgtgaag ttttttaggc accttttgaa
     3181 atgtaatcat ttgggtcaat atgtaatttt cagtgttaga cttgtaaatt gtccgctaaa
     3241 ttctggccgt ttttggcttt tttgttagac aacatgaccg agtacaagcc cacggtgcgc
     3301 ctcgccaccc gcgacgacgt ccccagggcc gtacgcaccc tcgccgccgc gttcgccgac
     3361 taccccgcca cgcgccacac cgtcgatccg gaccgccaca tcgagcgggt caccgagctg
     3421 caagaactct tcctcacgcg cgtcgggctc gacatcggca aggtgtgggt cgcggacgac
     3481 ggcgccgcgg tggcggtctg gaccacgccg gagagcgtcg aagcgggggc ggtgttcgcc
     3541 gagatcggcc cgcgcatggc cgagttgagc ggttcccggc tggccgcgca gcaacagatg
     3601 gagggcctcc tggcgccgca ccggcccaag gagcccgcgt ggttcctggc caccgtcggc
     3661 gtctcgcccg accaccaggg caagggtctg ggcagcgccg tcgtgctccc cggagtggag
     3721 gccgccgagc gcgccggggt gcccgccttc ctggagacct ccgcgccccg caacctcccc
     3781 ttctacgagc ggctcggctt caccgtcacc gccgacgtcg aggtgcccga aggaccgcgc
     3841 acctggtgca tgacccgcaa gcccggtgcc taggctagta tgtaagccta gtcttagata
     3901 ataaaatcgc tatccatcga agatggatgt gtgttggttt tttgtgtgtg taacgctagg
     3961 cgcgcctggt gtaccgagaa cgatcctctc agtgcgagtc tcgacgatcc atatcgttgc
     4021 ttggcagtca gccagtcgga atccagcttg ggacccagga agtccaatcg tcagatattg
     4081 tactcaagcc tggtcacggc agcgtaccga tctgtttaaa cctagatatt gatagtctga
     4141 tcggtcaacg tataatcgag tcctagcttt tgcaaacatc tatcaagaga caggatcagc
     4201 aggaggcttt cgcatgagta ttcaacattt ccgtgtcgcc cttattccct tttttgcggc
     4261 attttgcctt cctgtttttg ctcacccaga aacgctggtg aaagtaaaag atgctgaaga
     4321 tcagttgggt gcgcgagtgg gttacatcga actggatctc aacagcggta agatccttga
     4381 gagttttcgc cccgaagaac gctttccaat gatgagcact tttaaagttc tgctatgtgg
     4441 cgcggtatta tcccgtattg acgccgggca agagcaactc ggtcgccgca tacactattc
     4501 tcagaatgac ttggttgagt attcaccagt cacagaaaag catcttacgg atggcatgac
     4561 agtaagagaa ttatgcagtg ctgccataac catgagtgat aacactgcgg ccaacttact
     4621 tctgacaacg attggaggac cgaaggagct aaccgctttt ttgcacaaca tgggggatca
     4681 tgtaactcgc cttgatcgtt gggaaccgga gctgaatgaa gccataccaa acgacgagcg
     4741 tgacaccacg atgcctgtag caatggcaac aaccttgcgt aaactattaa ctggcgaact
     4801 acttactcta gcttcccggc aacagttgat agactggatg gaggcggata aagttgcagg
     4861 accacttctg cgctcggccc ttccggctgg ctggtttatt gctgataaat ctggagccgg
     4921 tgagcgtggg tctcgcggta tcattgcagc actggggcca gatggtaagc cctcccgtat
     4981 cgtagttatc tacacgacgg ggagtcaggc aactatggat gaacgaaata gacagatcgc
     5041 tgagataggt gcctcactga ttaagcattg gtaaccgatt ctaggtgcat tggcgcagaa
     5101 aaaaatgcct gatgcgacgc tgcgcgtctt atactcccac atatgccaga ttcagcaacg
     5161 gatacggctt ccccaacttg cccacttcca tacgtgtcct ccttaccaga aatttatcct
     5221 taagatcccg aatcgtttaa actcgactct ggctctatcg aatctccgtc gtttcgagct
     5281 tacgcgaaca gccgtggcgc tcatttgctc gtcgggcatc gaatctcgtc agctatcgtc
     5341 agcttacctt tttggcagcg atcgcggctc ccgacatctt ggaccattag ctccacaggt
     5401 atcttcttcc ctctagtggt cataacagca gcttcagcta cctctcaatt caaaaaaccc
     5461 ctcaagaccc gtttagaggc cccaaggggt tatgctatca atcgttgcgt tacacacaca
     5521 aaaaaccaac acacatccat cttcgatgga tagcgatttt attatctaac tgctgatcga
     5581 gtgtagccag atctagtaat caattacggg gtcattagtt catagcccat atatggagtt
     5641 ccgcgttaca taacttacgg taaatggccc gcctggctga ccgcccaacg acccccgccc
     5701 attgacgtca ataatgacgt atgttcccat agtaacgcca atagggactt tccattgacg
     5761 tcaatgggtg gagtatttac ggtaaactgc ccacttggca gtacatcaag tgtatcatat
     5821 gccaagtacg ccccctattg acgtcaatga cggtaaatgg cccgcctggc attatgccca
     5881 gtacatgacc ttatgggact ttcctacttg gcagtacatc tacgtattag tcatcgctat
     5941 taccatgctg atgcggtttt ggcagtacat caatgggcgt ggatagcggt ttgactcacg
     6001 gggatttcca agtctccacc ccattgacgt caatgggagt ttgttttggc accaaaatca
     6061 acgggacttt ccaaaatgtc gtaacaactc cgccccattg acgcaaatgg gcggtaggcg
     6121 tgtacggtgg gaggtctata taagcagagc tggtttagtg aaccgtcaga tcagatcttt
     6181 gtcgatccta ccatccactc gacacacccg ccagcggccg c
//
